Addgene plasmid #156658: pD649-HAsp-BTN2A1-Fc(DAPA)-AviTag-6xHis
Purpose: Mammalian expression of cell-surface protein extracellular domain fused to Fc(DAPA)-Avi-6xHis. Protein is secreted from cells.
Depositing lab: Chris Garcia. Depositing organization: Stanford University. Publication: A Human IgSF Cell-Surface Interactome Reveals a Complex Network of Protein-Protein Interactions. Wojtowicz WM, Vielmetter J, Fernandes RA, Siepe DH, Eastman CL, Chisholm GB, Cox S, Klock H, Anderson PW, Rue SM, Miller JJ, Glaser SM, Bragstad ML, Vance J, Lam AW, Lesley SA, Zinn K, Garcia KC. Cell. 2020 Aug 20;182(4):1027-1043.e17. doi: 10.1016/j.cell.2020.07.025. PubMed 32822567.
Backbone
  Vector backbone: pD649
  Backbone size w/o insert (bp): 6106
  Vector type: Mammalian Expression
Growth in bacteria
  Bacterial resistance: Ampicillin, 100 μg/mL
  Growth temperature: 37°C
  Growth strain: DH5alpha
  Copy number: High Copy
Gene/Insert
  Gene/Insert name: BTN2A1 (alt name: BT2A1)
  Species: H. sapiens (human)
  Insert size (bp): 660
  Mutation: Fc region of human IgG contains D265A and P329A mutations (DAPA)
  Entrez Gene: BTN2A1 (a.k.a. BK14H9.1, BT2.1, BTF1, BTN2.1, DJ3E1.1)
  Promoter: CMV/SP6
  Tag / fusion protein: Fc(DAPA)-AviTag-6xHis (C terminal on backbone)
  Cloning method: Restriction Enzyme; 5′ cloning site GCGGCCGC (not destroyed); 3′ cloning site GGCGCGCC (not destroyed)
  Sequencing primers: 5′ ATTTAGGTGACACTATAG; 3′ CACGTACCAGTTGAACTTCACC
Resource information
  A portion of this plasmid was derived from a plasmid made by: synthesis by ThermoFisher
Terms and licenses: Academic/Nonprofit Terms; Industry Terms: Not Available to Industry
Depositor comments: Some plasmids in this collection may have an IS4-like element ISVsa5 family transposase upstream of the CMV promoter.
How to cite: pD649-HAsp-BTN2A1-Fc(DAPA)-AviTag-6xHis was a gift from Chris Garcia (Addgene plasmid # 156658 ; http://n2t.net/addgene:156658 ; RRID:Addgene_156658)
