[The description below was written by a language model from this plasmid's Addgene catalogue record and pLannotate feature annotations shown in this document.]
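Description:
pD649-HAsp-BTN2A1-Fc(DAPA)-AviTag-6xHis is a mammalian expression plasmid built on the pD649 backbone for producing a secreted, soluble form of the extracellular domain of human BTN2A1 (butyrophilin subfamily 2 member A1). It is maintained in E. coli as a high-copy plasmid through a ColE1/pUC-type origin and selected with ampicillin via the β-lactamase gene. The sequenced record is 6,766 nt, consistent with the 6,106 bp backbone plus the 660 bp insert.

Expression is driven by the CMV immediate-early enhancer and promoter, followed by a fragment of CMV intron A and an SP6 promoter that also allows in vitro transcription and serves as a sequencing primer site. The open reading frame begins with a leader peptide (named HAsp in the construct; the annotation software matched this short region to an IgH signal sequence fragment) that directs the protein into the secretory pathway. The BTN2A1 ectodomain is cloned between retained NotI and AscI sites and fused at its C-terminus to a human IgG1 Fc carrying the D265A and P329A (DAPA) substitutions, which are generally used to reduce Fc effector interactions. This is followed by an AviTag for site-specific biotinylation by BirA and a 6xHis tag for metal-affinity purification, with a bGH polyadenylation signal ending the transcript. A separate SV40 promoter/EM7 cassette with a puromycin resistance gene and SV40 poly(A) is annotated, offering a possible mammalian selection marker. Other hits (KanR, lacZα, ble, f1 ori) are only short fragments.

The plasmid belongs to a collection of human IgSF cell-surface protein ectodomains made for protein–protein interaction screening. The depositor notes that some plasmids in this collection may carry an IS4-like transposase insertion upstream of the CMV promoter; none is annotated here.
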