Features (pLannotate 1.2.2; 20 found; start..end, strand, type, name):
    119..143     -  CDS            KanR (fragment): aminoglycoside phosphotransferase; aph(3')-Ia; confers resistance to kanamycin
    254..842     +  rep_origin     ori: high-copy-number ColE1/pMB1/pBR322/pUC origin of replication
   1067..1084    +  terminator     rrnB T2 terminator (fragment): transcription terminator T2 from the E. coli rrnB gene
   1109..1128    -  CDS            lacZα (fragment): LacZα fragment of β-galactosidase; lacZ fragment
   1584..1600    +  protein_bind   lac operator: The lac repressor binds to the lac operator to inhibit transcription in E. coli. This inhibition can be relieved by adding lactose or isopropyl-β-D-thiogalactopyranoside (IPTG). lac repressor encoded by lacI
   1843..2146    +  enhancer       CMV enhancer: human cytomegalovirus immediate early enhancer
   2147..2350    +  promoter       CMV promoter: human cytomegalovirus (CMV) immediate early promoter
   2486..2529    +  intron         CMV intron (fragment): modified intron A from human cytomegalovirus
   2581..2599    +  promoter       SP6 promoter: promoter for bacteriophage SP6 RNA polymerase
   2603..2640    +  CDS            IgH signal sequence (fragment): signal sequence from the mouse immunoglobulin heavy chain variable region
   2884..4101    +  CDS            IGG1_HUMAN (fragment) (sequence partly withheld): Experimental evidence at protein level: Swiss-Prot protein existence level 1. Immunoglobulins, also known as antibodies, are membrane-bound or secreted glycoproteins produced by B lymphocytes. In the recognition phase of humoral immunity, the membrane-bound immunoglobulins serve as receptors which, upon binding of a specific antigen, trigger the clonal expansion and differentiation of B lymphocytes into immunoglobulins- secreting plasma cells. Secreted immunoglobulins mediate the effector phase of humoral immunity, which results in the elimination of bound antigens (PubMed:22158414, PubMed:201
   4316..4427    +  polyA_signal   bGH poly(A) signal: bovine growth hormone polyadenylation signal
   4428..4536    +  rep_origin     f1 ori (fragment): f1 bacteriophage origin of replication; arrow indicates direction of (+) strand synthesis
   4550..4879    +  promoter       SV40 promoter: SV40 enhancer and early promoter
   4927..4974    +  promoter       EM7 promoter: synthetic bacterial promoter&nbsp
   4993..5592    +  CDS            PuroR (fragment): puromycin N-acetyltransferase; pac from Streptomyces; confers resistance to puromycin
   5602..5727    +  CDS            ble (fragment): BLE_KLEPN - Experimental evidence at protein level: Swiss-Prot protein existence level 1. Binding protein with a strong affinity to the bleomycin family of antibiotics. Binds to CL990; an antimitotic-antibiotic compound. From Klebsiella pneumoniae.
   5722..5843    +  polyA_signal   SV40 poly(A) signal: SV40 polyadenylation signal
   5896..6756    -  CDS            AmpR: β-lactamase; bla; confers resistance to ampicillin, carbenicillin, and related antibiotics
   6759..89      -  promoter       AmpR promoter (fragment) (across the origin): bla
>Addgene plasmid #156658 | pD649-HAsp-BTN2A1-Fc(DAPA)-AviTag-6xHis | addgene full sequence | sequence record 446211 | Addgene NGS Result
TTTCAATATTATTGAAGCATTTATCAGGGTTATTGTCTCATGAGCGGATACATATTTGAATGTATTTAGA
AAAATAAACAAATAGGGGTCAGTGTTACAACCAATTAACCAATTCTGAACATTATCGCGAGCCCATTTAT
ACCTGAATATGGCTCATAACACCCCTTGCTCATGACCAAAATCCCTTAACGTGAGTTACGCGCGCGTCGT
TCCACTGAGCGTCAGACCCCGTAGAAAAGATCAAAGGATCTTCTTGAGATCCTTTTTTTCTGCGCGTAAT
CTGCTGCTTGCAAACAAAAAAACCACCGCTACCAGCGGTGGTTTGTTTGCCGGATCAAGAGCTACCAACT
CTTTTTCCGAAGGTAACTGGCTTCAGCAGAGCGCAGATACCAAATACTGTTCTTCTAGTGTAGCCGTAGT
TAGCCCACCACTTCAAGAACTCTGTAGCACCGCCTACATACCTCGCTCTGCTAATCCTGTTACCAGTGGC
TGCTGCCAGTGGCGATAAGTCGTGTCTTACCGGGTTGGACTCAAGACGATAGTTACCGGATAAGGCGCAG
CGGTCGGGCTGAACGGGGGGTTCGTGCACACAGCCCAGCTTGGAGCGAACGACCTACACCGAACTGAGAT
ACCTACAGCGTGAGCTATGAGAAAGCGCCACGCTTCCCGAAGGGAGAAAGGCGGACAGGTATCCGGTAAG
CGGCAGGGTCGGAACAGGAGAGCGCACGAGGGAGCTTCCAGGGGGAAACGCCTGGTATCTTTATAGTCCT
GTCGGGTTTCGCCACCTCTGACTTGAGCGTCGATTTTTGTGATGCTCGTCAGGGGGGCGGAGCCTATGGA
AAAACGCCAGCAACGCGGCCTTTTTACGGTTCCTGGCCTTTTGCTGGCCTTTTGCTCACATGTTCTTTCC
TGCGTTATCCCCTGATTCTGTGGATAACCGTATTACCGCCTTTGAGTGAGCTGATACCGCTCGCCGCAGC
CGAACGACCGAGCGCAGCGAGTCAGTGAGCGAGGAAGCGGAAGGCGAGAGTAGGGAACTGCCAGGCATCA
AACTAAGCAGAAGGCCCCTGACGGATGGCCTTTTTGCGTTTCTACAAACTCTTTCTGTGTTGTAAAACGA
CGGCCAGTCTTAAGCTCGGGCCCCCTGGGCGGTTCTGATAACGAGTAATCGTTAATCCGCAAATAACGTA
AAAACCCGCTTCGGCGGGTTTTTTTATGGGGGGAGTTTAGGGAAAGAGCATTTGTCAGAATATTTAAGGG
CGCCTGTCACTTTGCTTGATATATGAGAATTATTTAACCTTATAAATGAGAAAAAAGCAACGCACTTTAA
ATAAGATACGTTGCTTTTTCGATTGATGAACACCTATAATTAAACTATTCATCTATTATTTATGATTTTT
TGTATATACAATATTTCTAGTTTGTTAAAGAGAATTAAGAAAATAAATCTCGAAAATAATAAAGGGAAAA
TCAGTTTTTGATATCAAAATTATACATGTCAACGATAATACAAAATATAATACAAACTATAAGATGTTAT
CAGTATTTATTATCATTTAGAATAAATTTTGTGTCGCCCTTAATTGTGAGCGGATAACAATTACGAGCTT
CATGCACAGTGGCGTTGACTCAATATTGGCCATTAGCCATATTATTCATTGGTTATATAGCATAAATCAA
TATTGGCTATTGGCCATTGCATACGTTGTATCTATATCATAATATGTACATTTATATTGGCTCATGTCCA
ATATGACCGCCATGTTGGCATTGATTATTGACTAGTTATTAATAGTAATCAATTACGGGGTCATTAGTTC
ATAGCCCATATATGGAGTTCCGCGTTACATAACTTACGGTAAATGGCCCGCCTGGCTGACCGCCCAACGA
CCCCCGCCCATTGACGTCAATAATGACGTATGTTCCCATAGTAACGCCAATAGGGACTTTCCATTGACGT
CAATGGGTGGAGTATTTACGGTAAACTGCCCACTTGGCAGTACATCAAGTGTATCATATGCCAAGTACGC
CCCCTATTGACGTCAATGACGGTAAATGGCCCGCCTGGCATTATGCCCAGTACATGACCTTATGGGACTT
TCCTACTTGGCAGTACATCTACGTATTAGTCATCGCTATTACCATGGTGATGCGGTTTTGGCAGTACATC
AATGGGCGTGGATAGCGGTTTGACTCACGGGGATTTCCAAGTCTCCACCCCATTGACGTCAATGGGAGTT
TGTTTTGGCACCAAAATCAACGGGACTTTCCAAAATGTCGTAACAACTCCGCCCCATTGACGCAAATGGG
CGGTAGGCGTGTACGGTGGGAGGTCTATATAAGCAGAGCTCGTTTAGTGAACCGTCAGATCGCCTGGAGA
CGCCATCCACGCTGTTTTGACCTCCATAGAAGACACCGGGACCGATCCAGCCTCCGCGGCCGGGAACGGT
GCATTGGAACGCGGATTCCCCGTGCCAAGAGTGACGTAAGTACCGCCTATAGAGTCTATAGGCCCACCCC
CTTGGCTTCGTTAGAACGCGGCTACAATTAATACATAACCTTATGTATCATACACATACGATTTAGGTGA
CACTATAGAATAACATCCACTTTGCCTTTCTCTCCACAGGTGTCCACTCCCAGGTCCAACTGCACCTCGG
TTCTATCGAAAACGCGCCTGCTAGCGCCACCATGAAGACCATCATTGCCCTGAGCTACATCTTCTGCCTG
GTGTTCGCTGCGGCCGCC
[657 nt withheld, positions 2749-3405]
GCTGGCGCGCCGGGCGGCGACAAGACCCACACCTGCCCCCCCTGCCCAGCTCCAGAACTGCTGGGAGGGC
CTTCCGTGTTCCTGTTCCCCCCCAAGCCCAAGGACACCCTGATGATCAGCAGGACCCCCGAGGTGACCTG
CGTGGTGGTGGCCGTGTCCCACGAGGACCCAGAGGTGAAGTTCAACTGGTACGTGGACGGCGTGGAGGTG
CACAACGCCAAGACCAAGCCCAGAGAGGAGCAGTACAACAGCACCTACAGGGTGGTGTCCGTGCTGACCG
TGCTGCACCAGGACTGGCTGAACGGCAAAGAATACAAGTGCAAAGTCTCCAACAAGGCCCTGGCTGCCCC
AATCGAAAAGACAATCAGCAAGGCCAAGGGCCAGCCACGGGAGCCCCAGGTGTACACCCTGCCCCCCAGC
CGGGAGGAGATGACCAAGAACCAGGTGTCCCTGACCTGTCTGGTGAAGGGCTTCTACCCCAGCGATATCG
CCGTGGAGTGGGAGAGCAACGGCCAGCCCGAGAACAACTACAAGACCACCCCCCCAGTGCTGGACAGCGA
CGGCAGCTTCTTCCTGTACAGCAAGCTGACCGTGGACAAGTCCAGGTGGCAGCAGGGCAACGTGTTCAGC
TGCAGCGTGATGCACGAGGCCCTGCACAACCACTACACCCAGAAGTCCCTGAGCCTGAGCCCCGGCGGCA
GCGGTCTTAATGATATTTTCGAGGCTCAGAAGATTGAGTGGCATGAACACCACCACCATCACCACTAAGG
CCGGCCTGTAGTCACTGGCACAACGCGTTACCCGGTAAGCCAATCGGGTATACACGGTCGTCATACTGCA
GACAGGGTTCTTCTACTTTGCAAGATAGTCTTGAGTAGTAAAATAAATAGATAGAGAAAATCAGCCTCGA
CTGTGCCTTCTAGTTGCCAGCCATCTGTTGTTTGCCCCTCCCCCGTGCCTTCCTTGACCCTGGAAGGTGC
CACTCCCACTGTCCTTTCCTAATAAAATGAGGAAATTGCATCACAACACTCAACCCTATCTCGGTCTATT
CTTTTGATTTATAAGGGATTTTGCCGATTTCGGCCTATTGGTTAAAAAATGAGCTGATTTAACAAAAATT
TAACGCGAATTAATTCTGTGGAATGTGTGTCAGTTAGGGTGTGGAAAGTCCCCAGGCTCCCCAGCAGGCA
GAAGTATGCAAAGCATGCATCTCAATTAGTCAGCAACCAGGTGTGGAAAGTCCCCAGGCTCCCCAGCAGG
CAGAAGTATGCAAAGCATGCATCTCAATTAGTCAGCAACCATAGTCCCGCCCCTAACTCCGCCCATCCCG
CCCCTAACTCCGCCCAGTTCCGCCCATTCTCCGCCCCATGGCTGACTAATTTTTTTTATTTATGCAGAGG
CCGAGGCCGCCTCTGCCTCTGAGCTATTCCAGAAGTAGTGAGGAGGCTTTTTTGGAGGCCTAGGCTTTTG
CAAAAAGCTCCCGGGAGCTTGTATATCCATTTTCGGATCTGATCAGCACGTGTTGACAATTAATCATCGG
CATAGTATATCGGCATAGTATAATACGACAAGGTGAGGAACTAAACCATGACCGAGTACAAGCCCACGGT
GCGCCTCGCCACCCGCGACGACGTCCCCAGGGCCGTACGCACCCTCGCCGCCGCGTTCGCCGACTACCCC
GCCACGCGCCACACCGTCGATCCGGACCGCCACATCGAGCGGGTCACCGAGCTGCAAGAACTCTTCCTCA
CGCGCGTCGGGCTCGACATCGGCAAGGTGTGGGTCGCGGACGACGGCGCCGCGGTGGCGGTCTGGACCAC
GCCGGAGAGCGTCGAAGCGGGGGCGGTGTTCGCCGAGATCGGCCCGCGCATGGCCGAGTTGAGCGGTTCC
CGGCTGGCCGCGCAGCAACAGATGGAAGGCCTCCTGGCGCCGCACCGGCCCAAGGAGCCCGCGTGGTTCC
TGGCCACCGTCGGCGTCTCGCCCGACCACCAGGGCAAGGGTCTGGGCAGCGCCGTCGTGCTCCCCGGAGT
GGAGGCGGCCGAGCGCGCCGGGGTGCCCGCCTTCCTGGAGACATCCGCGCCCCGCAACCTCCCCTTCTAC
GAGCGGCTCGGCTTCACCGTCACCGCCGACGTCGAGGTGCCCGAAGGACCGCGCACCTGGTGCATGACCC
GCAAGCCCGGTGCCTGACACGTGCTACGAGATTTCGATTCCACCGCCGCCTTCTATGAAAGGTTGGGCTT
CGGAATCGTTTTCCGGGACGCCGGCTGGATGATCCTCCAGCGCGGGGATCTCATGCTGGAGTTCTTCGCC
CACCCCAACTTGTTTATTGCAGCTTATAATGGTTACAAATAAAGCAATAGCATCACAAATTTCACAAATA
AAGCATTTTTTTCACTGCATTCTAGTTGTGGTTTGTCCAAACTCATCAATGTATCTTATCATGTCTGTAT
ACCGTCGACCTCTAGCTAGAGCTTGGCGTAATCATGGTCATTACCAATGCTTAATCAGTGAGGCACCTAT
CTCAGCGATCTGTCTATTTCGTTCATCCATAGTTGCCTGACTCCCCGTCGTGTAGATAACTACGATACGG
GAGGGCTTACCATCTGGCCCCAGCGCTGCGATGATACCGCGAGAACCACGCTCACCGGCTCCGGATTTAT
CAGCAATAAACCAGCCAGCCGGAAGGGCCGAGCGCAGAAGTGGTCCTGCAACTTTATCCGCCTCCATCCA
GTCTATTAATTGTTGCCGGGAAGCTAGAGTAAGTAGTTCGCCAGTTAATAGTTTGCGCAACGTTGTTGCC
ATCGCTACAGGCATCGTGGTGTCACGCTCGTCGTTTGGTATGGCTTCATTCAGCTCCGGTTCCCAACGAT
CAAGGCGAGTTACATGATCCCCCATGTTGTGCAAAAAAGCGGTTAGCTCCTTCGGTCCTCCGATCGTTGT
CAGAAGTAAGTTGGCCGCAGTGTTATCACTCATGGTTATGGCAGCACTGCATAATTCTCTTACTGTCATG
CCATCCGTAAGATGCTTTTCTGTGACTGGTGAGTACTCAACCAAGTCATTCTGAGAATAGTGTATGCGGC
GACCGAGTTGCTCTTGCCCGGCGTCAATACGGGATAATACCGCGCCACATAGCAGAACTTTAAAAGTGCT
CATCATTGGAAAACGTTCTTCGGGGCGAAAACTCTCAAGGATCTTACCGCTGTTGAGATCCAGTTCGATG
TAACCCACTCGTGCACCCAACTGATCTTCAGCATCTTTTACTTTCACCAGCGTTTCTGGGTGAGCAAAAA
CAGGAAGGCAAAATGCCGCAAAAAAGGGAATAAGGGCGACACGGAAATGTTGAATACTCATATTCTTCCT
T
