>Addgene plasmid #156658 | pD649-HAsp-BTN2A1-Fc(DAPA)-AviTag-6xHis | depositor partial sequence | sequence record 302426 | insert (extracellular domain)
[657 nt withheld, positions 1-657]
GCT
